>Addgene plasmid #86266 | pFETCh_KAT7 | addgene full sequence | sequence record 170546 | Addgene NGS Result
GTAGAAAAGATCAAAGGATCTTCTTGAGATCCTTTTTTTCTGCGCGTAATCTGCTGCTTGCAAACAAAAA
AACCACCGCTACCAGCGGTGGTTTGTTTGCCGGATCAAGAGCTACCAACTCTTTTTCCGAAGGTAACTGG
CTTCAGCAGAGCGCAGATACCAAATACTGTTCTTCTAGTGTAGCCGTAGTTAGGCCACCACTTCAAGAAC
TCTGTAGCACCGCCTACATACCTCGCTCTGCTAATCCTGTTACCAGTGGCTGCTGCCAGTGGCGATAAGT
CGTGTCTTACCGGGTTGGACTCAAGACGATAGTTACCGGATAAGGCGCAGCGGTCGGGCTGAACGGGGGG
TTCGTGCACACAGCCCAGCTTGGAGCGAACGACCTACACCGAACTGAGATACCTACAGCGTGAGCTATGA
GAAAGCGCCACGCTTCCCGAAGGGAGAAAGGCGGACAGGTATCCGGTAAGCGGCAGGGTCGGAACAGGAG
AGCGCACGAGGGAGCTTCCAGGGGGAAACGCCTGGTATCTTTATAGTCCTGTCGGGTTTCGCCACCTCTG
ACTTGAGCGTCGATTTTTGTGATGCTCGTCAGGGGGGCGGAGCCTATGGAAAAACGCCAGCAACGCGGCC
TTTTTACGGTTCCTGGCCTTTTGCTGGCCTTTTGCTCACATGTTCTTTCCTGCGTTATCCCCTGATTCTG
TGGATAACCGTATTACCGCCTTTGAGTGAGCTGATACCGCTCGCCGCAGCCGAACGACCGAGCGCAGCGA
GTCAGTGAGCGAGGAAGCGGAAGAAGCTCGCACATTCAGCAGCGTTTTTCAGCGCGTTTTCGATCAACGT
TTCAATGTTGGTATCAACACCAGGTTTAACTTTGAACTTATCGGCACTGACGGTTACTGATTTTGAACTT
TTGCTTTGCCACGGAACGGTCTGCGTTGTCGGGAAGATGCGTGATCTGATCCTTCAACTCAGCAAAAGTT
CCCAATACGCAAACCGCCTCTCCCCGCGCGTTGGCCGATTCATTAATGCAGCTGGCACGACAGGTTTCCC
GACTGGAAAGCGGGCAGTGAGCGCAACGCAATTAATGTGAGTTAGCTCACTCATTAGGCACCCCAGGCTT
TACACTTTATGCTTCCGGCTCGTATGTTGTGTGGAATTGTGAGCGGATAACAATTTCACACAGGAAACAG
CTATGACCATGATTACGCCAAGCTTGCATGCCTGCAGGTCGACTCTAGAGGATCCCCGGGTACCGAGCTC
GAATTAGCTTGCATGCCTGCAGGTCAATTCCCTGGCATTATGCCCAGTACATGACCTTATGGGACTTTCC
TACTTGGCAGTACATCTACGTATTAGTCATCGCTATTACCATGGTGATGCGGTTTTGGCAGTACATCAAT
GGGCGTGGATAGCGGTTTGACTCACGGGGATTTCAAGTCTCCACCCCATTGACGTCAATGGGAGTTTGTT
TTGGCACCAAAATCAACGGGACTTTCCAAAATGTCGTAACAACTCCGCCCCATTGACGCAAATGGGCGGT
AGGCGTGTACGGTGGGAGGTCTATATAAGCAGAGCTCGTTTAGTGAACCGTCAGATCGCCTGGAGACGCC
ATCCACGCTGTTTTGACCTCCATAGGAGACACCGGGACCGATCCAGCCTGGGGATCCCGACCATGGCTTC
GTACCCCTGCCATCAACACGCGTCTGCGTTCGACCAGGCTGCGCGTTCTCGCGGCCATAGCAACCGACGT
ACGGCGTTGCGCCCTCGCCGGCAGCAAGAAGCCACGGAAGTCCGCCTGGAGCAGAAAATGCCCACGCTAC
TGCGGGTTTATATAGACGGTCCTCACGGGATGGGGAAAACCACCACCACGCAACTGCTGGTGGCCCTGGG
TTCGCGCGACGATATCGTCTACGTACCCGAGCCGATGACTTACTGGCAGGTGCTGGGGGCTTCCGAGACA
ATCGCGAACATCTACACCACACAACACCGCCTCGACCAGGGTGAGATATCGGCCGGGGACGCGGCGGTGG
TAATGACAAGCGCCCAGATAACAATGGGCATGCCTTATGCCGTGACCGACGCCGTTCTGGCTCCTCATAT
CGGGGGGGAGGCTGGGAGCTCACATGCCCCGCCCCCGGCCCTCACCCTCATCTTCGACCGCCATCCCATC
GCCGCCCTCCTGTGCTACCCGGCCGCGCGATACCTTATGGGCAGCATGACCCCCCAGGCCGTGCTGGCGT
TCGTGGCCCTCATCCCGCCGACCTTGCCCGGCACAAACATCGTGTTGGGGGCCCTTCCGGAGGACAGACA
CATCGACCGCCTGGCCAAACGCCAGCGCCCCGGCGAGCGGCTTGACCTGGCTATGCTGGCCGCGATTCGC
CGCGTTTACGGGCTGCTTGCCAATACGGTGCGGTATCTGCAGGGCGGCGGGTCGTGGCGGGAGGATTGGG
GACAGCTTTCGGGGACGGCCGTGCCGCCCCAGGGTGCCGAGCCCCAGAGCAACGCGGGCCCACGACCCCA
TATCGGGGACACGTTATTTACCCTGTTTCGGGCCCCCGAGTTGCTGGCCCCCAACGGCGACCTGTACAAC
GTGTTTGCCTGGGCCTTGGACGTCTTGGCCAAACGCCTCCGTCCCATGCACGTCTTTATCCTGGATTACG
ACCAATCGCCCGCCGGCTGCCGGGACGCCCTGCTGCAACTTACCTCCGGGATGGTCCAGACCCACGTCAC
CACCCCCGGCTCCATACCGACGATCTGCGACCTGGCGCGCACGTTTGCCCGGGAGATGGGGGAGGCTAAC
TGAGGATCCCACGTCACTATTGTATACTCTATATTATACTCTATGTTATACTCTGTAATCCTACTCAATA
AACGTGTCACGCCTGTGAAACCGTACTAAGTCTCCCGTGTATTCTTATCACCATCAGGTGACATCCTCGC
CCAGGCTGTCAATCATGCCGGTATCGATTCCAGTAGCACCGGCCCCACGCTGACAACCCACTCTTGCAGC
GTTAGCAGCGCCCCTCTTAACAAGCCGACCCCCACCAGCGTCGCGGTTACTAACACTCCTCTCCCCGACC
TGCAGCCCAGCTAGAGACAGGTAAGGTTCTCATCAGGGGCTTGCTCATTGCTGGATGTCCTTCAAGACTT
AGCAGAGCAAAGTATGGGCCTTAAGACTGGAGAACCTTCCCTTAAAGGAGTTGGGCTACACGCCCCTTTT
ACTGGGTCTCATTTCTGTAGCTGGCAGTGATGCCTGTGTTGCCTTATCCTTATCAGAAGGTTTTGATAAG
CTCCTGTCTCAAATTTGGATGACACAAGTTAAGCAGCTCCAGTTAAGCAGCTTTATGTTGTACAGCATTT
CTGTCATTTGATGTTTTTCTTAGGTGGGAGGAAATTGCCCATCTGTAGAGGAATCTTCACAAATGCTGTC
TCAACTCAAACTCACATCTAATTTTTTAAATTATTTCATATATACAATAAAGGTCGGTGAGCGATGATTT
TCATTTCTCACTGAGGGTAAAGTAGGAAGAATGGATTAGATAGGAAAGCAGTTTATAAGTCAAAATATAG
TATTTTTTTTGATACCCTAATATGTTGTTAAACCTTTGGCAATTCCTTCTTGGCGGTTAGTTATTTTGGA
ATCTATGTAAAGGCACTTGAGTTGAAAGTATGTAATCCTTTTTCCCATTGTTCTCCCTCAGGACCTGATT
GATGAGTGGATAGCCAAAGAGGCCAAAAGGTCCAACTCCAATAAAACCATGGATCCCAGCTGCTTAAAAT
GGACCCCTCCCAAGGGAACGGGGAGCGGAGGAGGTTCCGGTGGAGGTGGTTCTGGAGATTACAAGGATGA
CGACGATAAGGGCGATTACAAGGATGACGACGATAAGGGAGATTACAAGGATGACGACGATAAGGTTTCA
GGAAGCGGAGCTACTAACTTCAGCCTGCTGAAGCAGGCTGGAGACGTGGAGGAGAACCCTGGACCTGGAT
CGTTTCGCATGATTGAACAAGATGGATTGCACGCAGGTTCTCCGGCCGCTTGGGTGGAGAGGCTATTCGG
CTATGACTGGGCACAACAGACAATCGGCTGCTCTGATGCCGCCGTGTTCCGGCTGTCAGCGCAGGGGCGC
CCGGTTCTTTTTGTCAAGACCGACCTGTCCGGTGCCCTGAATGAACTGCAGGACGAGGCAGCGCGGCTAT
CGTGGCTGGCCACGACGGGCGTTCCTTGCGCAGCTGTGCTCGACGTTGTCACTGAAGCGGGAAGGGACTG
GCTGCTATTGGGCGAAGTGCCGGGGCAGGATCTCCTGTCATCTCACCTTGCTCCTGCCGAGAAAGTATCC
ATCATGGCTGATGCAATGCGGCGGCTGCATACGCTTGATCCGGCTACCTGCCCATTCGACCACCAAGCGA
AACATCGCATCGAGCGAGCACGTACTCGGATGGAAGCCGGTCTTGTCGATCAGGATGATCTGGACGAAGA
GCATCAGGGGCTCGCGCCAGCCGAACTGTTCGCCAGGCTCAAGGCGCGCATGCCCGACGGCGAGGATCTC
GTCGTGACCCATGGCGATGCCTGCTTGCCGAATATCATGGTGGAAAATGGCCGCTTTTCTGGATTCATCG
ACTGTGGCCGGCTGGGTGTGGCCGACCGCTATCAGGACATAGCGTTGGCTACCCGTGATATTGCTGAAGA
GCTTGGCGGCGAATGGGCTGACCGCTTCCTCGTGCTTTACGGTATCGCCGCTCCCGATTCGCAGCGCATC
GCCTTCTATCGCCTTCTTGACGAGTTCTTCTGATTCGAACATCAGTGACCTGTCATTCCGAGCCAGCGAA
CCCCAGCAGTAGGAATCCGTACCCTAGGGATCTGTCTGTCATTTCTCTGTTGCTCTTGTGATTGGCAAGT
ACAGTATCCTTTGGGAAGGCCATCCCCCTCAGGACTGTCCTGGCTCCGACCTTTGTGTACACTGCAGACG
CTGGTTCTGAGGAACTGTTGTTTCGGCCTCAGTGAGGTTGCCTGGATGGGATCTGTATTAGACTTGAGTG
CAGGTCTCTCAGCACTGACCCAAGGAGTTCTGTTATGGTACTGTACCTGTCCAGTCACTGGTTCTCTCCT
CATGTCCTCTCGCCCCATGAGGTTGTGTTGTGTCTTCTAAGCGTGGTACTAGTGCTTGCCACCTGGTCAC
CAGACCTCCAAATATGGCTGCCACCACCAGGACCTTTCCAGTTACTCCTTATATGTGTGTTCTATGGAGG
GGCAGGGAAAAGGTGGCACTTGTGAGTTGTGTGGATTGGCAGGGGGTCCATTCACTTTGGGTTCCATCTT
GCTTTAAATTTCTTCATTTTGATTAAGAGACCTCTTTTTGATCTGTATTGGGCTAACCAGAGCCAAATAC
TTTTGAAGAGTTTCCCAGGGACTAGTCATGGTAATAGCATATAATTGATCTGAATGAGATGGAGAGAAGA
ATGAAGGGGTGGTGGTTCTGGGTTTGATTTGAGTTCACCTGTGGGCAGTGCTTGGAAAGTCCTCTCCACT
GACTGTAGCCTCCAATTCACTGGCCGTCGTTCACTGGCCGTCGTTTTACAACGTCGTGACTGGGAAAACC
CTGGCGTTACCCAACTTAATCGCCTTGCAGCACATCCCCCTTTCGCCAGCTGGCGTAATAGCGAAGAGGC
CCGCACCGATCGCCCTTCCCAACAGTTGCGCAGCCTGAATGGCGAATGCGATTTATTCAACAAAGCCGCC
GTCCCGTCAAGTCAGCGTAATGCTCTGCCAGTGTTACAACCAATTAACCAATTCTGATTAGAAAAACTCA
TCGAGCATCAAATGAAACTGCAATATATTCATATCAGGATTATCAATACCATATTTTTGAAAAAGCCGTT
TCTGTAATGAAGGAGAAAACTCACCGAGGCAGTTCCATAGGATGGCAAGATCCTGGTATCGGTCTGCGAT
TCCGACTCGTCCAACATCAATACAACCTATTAATTTCCCCTCGTCAAAAATAAGGTTATCAAGTGAGAAA
TCACCATGAGTGACGACTGAATCCGGTGAGAATGGCAAAAGCTTATGCATTTCTTTCCAGACTTGTTCAA
CAGGCCAGCCATTACGCTCGTCATCAAAATCACTCGCATCAACCAAACCGTTATTCATTCGTGATTGCGC
CTGAGCGAGACGAAATACGCGATCGCTGTTAAAAGGACAATTACAAACAGGAATCGAATGCAACCGGCGC
AGGAACACTGCCAGCGCATCAACAATATTTTCACCTGAATCAGGATATTCTTCTAATACCTGGAATGCTG
TTTTCCCGGGGATCGCAGTGGTGAGTAACCATGCATCATCAGGAGTACGGATAAAATGCTTGATGGTCGG
AAGAGGCATAAATTCCGTCAGCCAGTTTAGTCTGACCATCTCATCTGTAACATCATTGGCAACGCTACCT
TTGCCATGTTTCAGAAACAACTCTGGCGCATCGGGCTTCCCATACAATCGATAGATTGTCGCACCTGATT
GCCCGACATTATCGCGAGCCCATTTATACCCATATAAATCAGCATCCATGTTGGAATTTAATCGCGGCTT
CGAGCAAGACGTTTCCCGTTGAATATGGCTCATAACACCCCTTGTATTACTGTTTATGTAAGCAGACAGT
TTTATTGTTCATGATGATATATTTTTATCTTGTGCAATGTAACATCAGAGATTTTGAGACACAACGTGGC
TTTGTTGAATAAATCGAACTTTTGCTGAGTTGAAGGATCAGATCACGCATCTTCCCGACAACGCAGACCG
TTCCGTGGCAAAGCAAAAGTTCAAAATCACCAACTGGTCCACCTACAACAAAGCTCTCATCAACCGTGGC
TCCCTCACTTTCTGGCTGGATGATGGGGCGATTCAGGCCTGGTATGAGTCAGCAACACCTTCTTCACGAG
GCAGACCTCTCGACGGAGTTCCACTGAGCGTCAGACCCC
Features (pLannotate 1.2.2; 20 found; start..end, strand, type, name):
     24..612     +  rep_origin     ori: high-copy-number ColE1/pMB1/pBR322/pUC origin of replication
    981..1070    +  CDS            lacI (fragment): lac repressor; lacI; The lac repressor binds to the lac operator to inhibit transcription in E. coli. This inhibition can be relieved by adding lactose or isopropyl-β-D-thiogalactopyranoside (IPTG).
   1083..1104    +  protein_bind   CAP binding site: CAP binding activates transcription in the presence of cAMP. E. coli catabolite activator protein
   1119..1149    +  promoter       lac promoter: promoter for the E. coli lac operon
   1157..1173    +  protein_bind   lac operator: The lac repressor binds to the lac operator to inhibit transcription in E. coli. This inhibition can be relieved by adding lactose or isopropyl-β-D-thiogalactopyranoside (IPTG). lac repressor encoded by lacI
   1210..1265    -  misc_feature   MCS: pUC18/19 multiple cloning site
   1266..1285    -  misc_feature   MCS (fragment): pUC18/19 multiple cloning site
   1291..1373    +  enhancer       CMV enhancer (fragment): human cytomegalovirus immediate early enhancer; contains an 18-bp deletion relative to the standard CMV enhancer
   1445..1462    -  promoter       CMV promoter (fragment): human cytomegalovirus (CMV) immediate early promoter
   1525..1576    +  promoter       CMVd2 promoter: truncated human cytomegalovirus (CMV) immediate early promoter that yields moderately reduced expression relative to the full-length promoter
   1667..1738    -  CDS            UL24_HHV11 (fragment): Experimental evidence at protein level: Swiss-Prot protein existence level 1. May participate in nuclear egress of viral particles. Plays a role in the dispersal of several host nucleolar proteins including NCL/nucleolin and NPM1. Since deletion of host NCL/nucleolin negatively impact on nuclear egress, UL24 supposedly acts on this process through its effect on host nucleoli. From Human herpesvirus 1 (strain 17) (HHV-1) (Human herpes simplex virus 1).
   1808..2803    +  CDS            ΔTK: truncated herpes simplex virus thymidine kinase (Salomon et al., 1995) confers sensitivity to nucleoside analogs such as acyclovir or ganciclovir
   2915..3076    +  CDS            UL122 (fragment): VIE2_HCMVT - Experimental evidence at protein level: Swiss-Prot protein existence level 1. Stimulates viral early and late gene expression and thus play a crucial role in the regulation of productive infection. In addition, activates quiescent cells to reenter the cell cycle and upregulates several E2F-responsive genes, which are responsible for pushing the cell into S phase. In S-phase, inhibits cellular DNA synthesis and blocks further cell cycle progression. From Human cytomegalovirus (strain Towne) (HHV-5) (Human herpesvirus 5).
   3699..3800    +  CDS            KAT7 (fragment): KAT7_HUMAN - Also known as HBO1 From Homo sapiens (Human).
   3834..3887    +  CDS            3xFLAG (fragment): three tandem FLAG® epitope tags
   3891..3915    +  CDS            3xFLAG (fragment): three tandem FLAG® epitope tags
   3999..4790    +  CDS            neo: KKA2_KLEPN - Also known as kan, nptII. Experimental evidence at protein level: Swiss-Prot protein existence level 1. Resistance to kanamycin, neomycin, paromomycin, ribostamycin, butirosin and gentamicin B. From Klebsiella pneumoniae.
   5560..5716    +  CDS            lacZα (fragment): LacZα fragment of β-galactosidase; lacZ fragment
   5798..6613    -  CDS            KanR: aminoglycoside phosphotransferase; aph(3')-Ia; confers resistance to kanamycin in bacteria or G418 (Geneticin®) in eukaryotes
   6798..6938    +  CDS            TRA2_ECOLX (fragment): Protein predicted: Swiss-Prot protein existence level 4. Required for transposition of transposon Tn903. From Escherichia coli.
