[The description below was written by a language model from this plasmid's Addgene catalogue record and pLannotate feature annotations shown in this document.]
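Description:
pFETCh_KAT7 is a homology-directed repair donor plasmid from a CRISPR-based epitope tagging system, built on the pFETCh_Donor backbone to add a C-terminal 3xFLAG tag to the endogenous human KAT7 gene (also known as HBO1 or MYST2). It is propagated in E. coli from a high-copy ColE1/pUC-type origin and selected with kanamycin through an aph(3')-Ia KanR gene. Remnants of a pUC-style cloning region (lac promoter and operator, multiple cloning site fragments, lacZα fragment) are also annotated.

The payload, assembled by Gibson cloning, consists of two KAT7 homology arms flanking a 3xFLAG-P2A-NeoR cassette. The feature table shows the end of the KAT7 coding sequence followed directly by the 3xFLAG epitope and then the neomycin phosphotransferase gene. The P2A element listed in the catalogue entry is not separately annotated but would lie between the tag and neo. Correct integration therefore places the resistance gene under the native KAT7 promoter. The self-cleaving peptide separates the FLAG-tagged KAT7 protein from the marker, so drug-resistant cells should express tagged protein at endogenous levels. The final two KAT7 codons were recoded synonymously to discourage recutting by the guide RNA. Outside the annotated KAT7–FLAG–neo region, the table also shows a truncated HSV thymidine kinase gene preceded by CMV-derived promoter fragments. Such a gene confers ganciclovir sensitivity and is commonly used for counter-selection against random integration, although the record does not state this use.

According to the depositor, the donor was co-transfected with a Cas9/sgRNA plasmid into HepG2 cells and editing was confirmed by PCR. The resulting line gave anti-FLAG ChIP-seq data that passed quality checks, and immunoprecipitation followed by mass spectrometry identified KAT7.
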