Addgene plasmid #86266: pFETCh_KAT7
Purpose: Donor vector for 3' FLAG tag of human KAT7
Depositing lab: Eric Mendenhall & Richard M. Myers. Depositing organization: University of Alabama in Huntsville. Publication: CETCh-seq: CRISPR epitope tagging ChIP-seq of DNA-binding proteins. Savic D, Partridge EC, Newberry KM, Smith SB, Meadows SK, Roberts BS, Mackiewicz M, Mendenhall EM, Myers RM. Genome Res. 2015 Sep 9. 10.1101/gr.193540.115 PubMed 26355004.
Backbone
  Vector backbone: pFETCh_Donor
  Vector type: CRISPR
Growth in bacteria
  Bacterial resistance: Kanamycin, 50 μg/mL
  Growth temperature: 37°C
  Growth strain: DH5alpha
  Copy number: High Copy
Gene/Insert
  Gene/Insert name: KAT7 homology arms
  Species: H. sapiens (human)
  Entrez Gene: KAT7 (a.k.a. HBO1, HBOA, MYST2, ZC2HC7)
  Tag / fusion protein: 3XFLAG-P2A-NeoR (C terminal on insert)
  Cloning method: Gibson Cloning
  Sequencing primers: 5′ acgcctgtgaaaccgtacta; 3′ aactgttgggaagggcgatc
Terms and licenses: Academic/Nonprofit Terms; Industry Terms: Not Available to Industry
Depositor comments: This plasmid was co-transfected along with PX458_KAT7_1 into HepG2 cells, and genomic editing was verified by PCR. The donor nucleotide sequence in the final two codons of the KAT7 gene are modified to discourage sgRNA recognition, while retaining the native amino acid sequence. We performed ChIP-seq on this cell line using anti-FLAG Sigma F1804 and obtained data that passed our quality tests. Immunoprecipitation with anti-FLAG Sigma F1804 followed by mass spectrometry identified KAT7. All released data, including ChIP-seq files and validation data, are available at the ENCODE web portal: https://www.encodeproject.org/search/?searchTerm=flag&type=Experiment&lab.title=Richard+Myers%2C+HAIB . Note: This plasmid is part of the Mendenhall and Meyers CRISPR-based Tagging system to add a tag (currently using FLAG) to endogenous proteins. Please see https://www.addgene.org/crispr/tagging/ for more details.
How to cite: pFETCh_KAT7 was a gift from Eric Mendenhall & Richard M. Myers (Addgene plasmid # 86266 ; http://n2t.net/addgene:86266 ; RRID:Addgene_86266)
