LOCUS       Exported 6970 bp ds-DNA circular SYN 13-MAY-2021
DEFINITION  Donor vector for 3' FLAG tag of human KAT7.
ACCESSION   .
VERSION     .
KEYWORDS    pFETCh_KAT7
SOURCE      synthetic DNA construct
  ORGANISM  synthetic DNA construct
REFERENCE   1 (bases 1 to 6970)
  AUTHORS   Savic D, Partridge EC, Newberry KM, Smith SB, Meadows SK, Roberts
            BS, Mackiewicz M, Mendenhall EM, Myers RM
  TITLE     CETCh-seq: CRISPR epitope tagging ChIP-seq of DNA-binding proteins.
  JOURNAL   Genome Res. 2015 Sep 9.
  PUBMED    26355004
REFERENCE   2 (bases 1 to 6970)
  AUTHORS   .
  TITLE     Direct Submission
  JOURNAL   Exported May 13, 2021 from SnapGene Server 1.1.58
            http://www.snapgene.com
FEATURES             Location/Qualifiers
     source          1..6970
                     /organism="synthetic DNA construct"
                     /mol_type="other DNA"
     CDS             745..768
                     /codon_start=1
                     /product="FLAG(R) epitope tag, followed by an enterokinase
                     cleavage site"
                     /label=FLAG
                     /translation="DYKDDDDK"
     CDS             772..795
                     /codon_start=1
                     /product="FLAG(R) epitope tag, followed by an enterokinase
                     cleavage site"
                     /label=FLAG
                     /translation="DYKDDDDK"
     CDS             799..822
                     /codon_start=1
                     /product="FLAG(R) epitope tag, followed by an enterokinase
                     cleavage site"
                     /label=FLAG
                     /translation="DYKDDDDK"
     CDS             838..894
                     /codon_start=1
                     /product="2A peptide from porcine teschovirus-1
                     polyprotein"
                     /label=P2A
                     /note="Eukaryotic ribosomes fail to insert a peptide bond
                     between the Gly and Pro residues, yielding separate
                     polypeptides."
                     /translation="ATNFSLLKQAGDVEENPGP"
     CDS             907..1701
                     /codon_start=1
                     /gene="aph(3')-II (or nptII)"
                     /product="aminoglycoside phosphotransferase from Tn5"
                     /label=NeoR/KanR
                     /note="confers resistance to neomycin, kanamycin, and G418
                     (Geneticin(R))"
                     /translation="MIEQDGLHAGSPAAWVERLFGYDWAQQTIGCSDAAVFRLSAQGRP
                     VLFVKTDLSGALNELQDEAARLSWLATTGVPCAAVLDVVTEAGRDWLLLGEVPGQDLLS
                     SHLAPAEKVSIMADAMRRLHTLDPATCPFDHQAKHRIERARTRMEAGLVDQDDLDEEHQ
                     GLAPAELFARLKARMPDGEDLVVTHGDACLPNIMVENGRFSGFIDCGRLGVADRYQDIA
                     LATRDIAEELGGEWADRFLVLYGIAAPDSQRIAFYRLLDEFF"
     primer_bind     complement(961..980)
                     /label=Neo-R
                     /note="Neomycin resistance gene, reverse primer"
     primer_bind     1571..1590
                     /label=Neo-F
                     /note="Neomycin resistance gene, forward primer"
     primer_bind     complement(2472..2489)
                     /label=M13 Forward
                     /note="In lacZ gene. Also called M13-F20 or M13 (-21)
                     Forward"
     primer_bind     complement(2472..2488)
                     /label=M13 fwd
                     /note="common sequencing primer, one of multiple similar
                     variants"
     primer_bind     complement(2481..2503)
                     /label=M13/pUC Forward
                     /note="In lacZ gene"
     CDS             complement(2707..3522)
                     /codon_start=1
                     /gene="aph(3')-Ia"
                     /product="aminoglycoside phosphotransferase"
                     /label=KanR
                     /note="confers resistance to kanamycin in bacteria or G418
                     (Geneticin(R)) in eukaryotes"
                     /translation="MSHIQRETSCSKPRLNSNMDADLYGYKWARDNVGQSGATIYRLYG
                     KPDAPELFLKHGKGSVANDVTDEMVRLNWLTEFMPLPTIKHFIRTPDDAWLLTTAIPGK
                     TAFQVLEEYPDSGENIVDALAVFLRRLHSIPVCNCPFNSDRVFRLAQAQSRMNNGLVDA
                     SDFDDERNGWPVEQVWKEMHKLLPFSPDSVVTHGDFSLDNLIFDEGKLIGCIDVGRVGI
                     ADRYQDLAILWNCLGEFSPSLQKRLFQKYGIDNPDMNKLQFHLMLDEFF"
     primer_bind     3430..3449
                     /label=Kan-R
                     /note="Kanamycin resistance gene, reverse primer"
     primer_bind     3514..3533
                     /label=pENTR-R
                     /note="pENTR vectors, reverse primer"
     rep_origin      3902..4490
                     /direction=RIGHT
                     /label=ori
                     /note="high-copy-number ColE1/pMB1/pBR322/pUC origin of
                     replication"
     primer_bind     4391..4410
                     /label=pBR322ori-F
                     /note="pBR322 origin, forward primer"
     primer_bind     4644..4661
                     /label=L4440
                     /note="L4440 vector, forward primer"
     protein_bind    4961..4982
                     /label=CAP binding site
                     /bound_moiety="E. coli catabolite activator protein"
                     /note="CAP binding activates transcription in the presence
                     of cAMP."
     promoter        4997..5027
                     /label=lac promoter
                     /note="promoter for the E. coli lac operon"
     protein_bind    5035..5051
                     /label=lac operator
                     /bound_moiety="lac repressor encoded by lacI"
                     /note="The lac repressor binds to the lac operator to
                     inhibit transcription in E. coli. This inhibition can be
                     relieved by adding lactose or
                     isopropyl-beta-D-thiogalactopyranoside (IPTG)."
     primer_bind     5040..5062
                     /label=M13/pUC Reverse
                     /note="In lacZ gene"
     primer_bind     5059..5075
                     /label=M13 rev
                     /note="common sequencing primer, one of multiple similar
                     variants"
     primer_bind     5059..5075
                     /label=M13 Reverse
                     /note="In lacZ gene. Also called M13-rev"
     promoter        5252..5454
                     /label=CMV promoter
                     /note="human cytomegalovirus (CMV) immediate early
                     promoter"
     primer_bind     5405..5425
                     /label=CMV-F
                     /note="Human CMV immediate early promoter, forward primer"
     primer_bind     5451..5475
                     /label=LNCX
                     /note="Human CMV promoter, forward primer"
     CDS             5551..6681
                     /codon_start=1
                     /product="herpes simplex virus thymidine kinase"
                     /label=HSV TK
                     /note="confers sensitivity to nucleoside analogs such as
                     acyclovir or ganciclovir"
                     /translation="MASYPCHQHASAFDQAARSRGHSNRRTALRPRRQQEATEVRLEQK
                     MPTLLRVYIDGPHGMGKTTTTQLLVALGSRDDIVYVPEPMTYWQVLGASETIANIYTTQ
                     HRLDQGEISAGDAAVVMTSAQITMGMPYAVTDAVLAPHIGGEAGSSHAPPPALTLIFDR
                     HPIAALLCYPAARYLMGSMTPQAVLAFVALIPPTLPGTNIVLGALPEDRHIDRLAKRQR
                     PGERLDLAMLAAIRRVYGLLANTVRYLQGGGSWREDWGQLSGTAVPPQGAEPQSNAGPR
                     PHIGDTLFTLFRAPELLAPNGDLYNVFAWALDVLAKRLRPMHVFILDYDQSPAGCRDAL
                     LQLTSGMVQTHVTTPGSIPTICDLARTFAREMGEAN"
ORIGIN
        1 agagacaggt aaggttctca tcaggggctt gctcattgct ggatgtcctt caagacttag
       61 cagagcaaag tatgggcctt aagactggag aaccttccct taaaggagtt gggctacacg
      121 ccccttttac tgggtctcat ttctgtagct ggcagtgatg cctgtgttgc cttatcctta
      181 tcagaaggtt ttgataagct cctgtctcaa atttggatga cacaagttaa gcagctccag
      241 ttaagcagct ttatgttgta cagcatttct gtcatttgat gtttttctta ggtgggagga
      301 aattgcccat ctgtagagga atcttcacaa atgctgtctc aactcaaact cacatctaat
      361 tttttaaatt atttcatata tacaataaag gtcggtgagc gatgattttc atttctcact
      421 gagggtaaag taggaagaat ggattagata ggaaagcagt ttataagtca aaatatagta
      481 ttttttttga taccctaata tgttgttaaa cctttggcaa ttccttcttg gcggttagtt
      541 attttggaat ctatgtaaag gcacttgagt tgaaagtatg taatcctttt tcccattgtt
      601 ctccctcagg acctgattga tgagtggata gccaaagagg ccaaaaggtc caactccaat
      661 aaaaccatgg atcccagctg cttaaaatgg acccctccca agggaacggg gagcggagga
      721 ggttccggtg gaggtggttc tggagattac aaggatgacg acgataaggg cgattacaag
      781 gatgacgacg ataagggaga ttacaaggat gacgacgata aggtttcagg aagcggagct
      841 actaacttca gcctgctgaa gcaggctgga gacgtggagg agaaccctgg acctggatcg
      901 tttcgcatga ttgaacaaga tggattgcac gcaggttctc cggccgcttg ggtggagagg
      961 ctattcggct atgactgggc acaacagaca atcggctgct ctgatgccgc cgtgttccgg
     1021 ctgtcagcgc aggggcgccc ggttcttttt gtcaagaccg acctgtccgg tgccctgaat
     1081 gaactgcagg acgaggcagc gcggctatcg tggctggcca cgacgggcgt tccttgcgca
     1141 gctgtgctcg acgttgtcac tgaagcggga agggactggc tgctattggg cgaagtgccg
     1201 gggcaggatc tcctgtcatc tcaccttgct cctgccgaga aagtatccat catggctgat
     1261 gcaatgcggc ggctgcatac gcttgatccg gctacctgcc cattcgacca ccaagcgaaa
     1321 catcgcatcg agcgagcacg tactcggatg gaagccggtc ttgtcgatca ggatgatctg
     1381 gacgaagagc atcaggggct cgcgccagcc gaactgttcg ccaggctcaa ggcgcgcatg
     1441 cccgacggcg aggatctcgt cgtgacccat ggcgatgcct gcttgccgaa tatcatggtg
     1501 gaaaatggcc gcttttctgg attcatcgac tgtggccggc tgggtgtggc cgaccgctat
     1561 caggacatag cgttggctac ccgtgatatt gctgaagagc ttggcggcga atgggctgac
     1621 cgcttcctcg tgctttacgg tatcgccgct cccgattcgc agcgcatcgc cttctatcgc
     1681 cttcttgacg agttcttctg attcgaacat cagtgacctg tcattccgag ccagcgaacc
     1741 ccagcagtag gaatccgtac cctagggatc tgtctgtcat ttctctgttg ctcttgtgat
     1801 tggcaagtac agtatccttt gggaaggcca tccccctcag gactgtcctg gctccgacct
     1861 ttgtgtacac tgcagacgct ggttctgagg aactgttgtt tcggcctcag tgaggttgcc
     1921 tggatgggat ctgtattaga cttgagtgca ggtctctcag cactgaccca aggagttctg
     1981 ttatggtact gtacctgtcc agtcactggt tctctcctca tgtcctctcg ccccatgagg
     2041 ttgtgttgtg tcttctaagc gtggtactag tgcttgccac ctggtcacca gacctccaaa
     2101 tatggctgcc accaccagga cctttccagt tactccttat atgtgtgttc tatggagggg
     2161 cagggaaaag gtggcacttg tgagtgtgtg tggattggca gggggtccat tcactttggg
     2221 ttccatcttg ctttaaattt cttcattttg attaagagac ctctttttga tctgtattgg
     2281 gctaaccaga gccaaatact tttgaagagt ttcccaggga ctagtcatgg taatagcata
     2341 taattgatct gaatgagatg gagagaagaa tgaaggggtg gtggttctgg gtttgatttg
     2401 agttcacctg tgggcagtgc ttggaaagtc ctctccactg actgtagcct ccaattcact
     2461 ggccgtcgtt cactggccgt cgttttacaa cgtcgtgact gggaaaaccc tggcgttacc
     2521 caacttaatc gccttgcagc acatccccct ttcgccagct ggcgtaatag cgaagaggcc
     2581 cgcaccgatc gcccttccca acagttgcgc agcctgaatg gcgaatgcga tttattcaac
     2641 aaagccgccg tcccgtcaag tcagcgtaat gctctgccag tgttacaacc aattaaccaa
     2701 ttctgattag aaaaactcat cgagcatcaa atgaaactgc aatttattca tatcaggatt
     2761 atcaatacca tatttttgaa aaagccgttt ctgtaatgaa ggagaaaact caccgaggca
     2821 gttccatagg atggcaagat cctggtatcg gtctgcgatt ccgactcgtc caacatcaat
     2881 acaacctatt aatttcccct cgtcaaaaat aaggttatca agtgagaaat caccatgagt
     2941 gacgactgaa tccggtgaga atggcaaaag cttatgcatt tctttccaga cttgttcaac
     3001 aggccagcca ttacgctcgt catcaaaatc actcgcatca accaaaccgt tattcattcg
     3061 tgattgcgcc tgagcgagac gaaatacgcg atcgctgtta aaaggacaat tacaaacagg
     3121 aatcgaatgc aaccggcgca ggaacactgc cagcgcatca acaatatttt cacctgaatc
     3181 aggatattct tctaatacct ggaatgctgt tttcccgggg atcgcagtgg tgagtaacca
     3241 tgcatcatca ggagtacgga taaaatgctt gatggtcgga agaggcataa attccgtcag
     3301 ccagtttagt ctgaccatct catctgtaac atcattggca acgctacctt tgccatgttt
     3361 cagaaacaac tctggcgcat cgggcttccc atacaatcga tagattgtcg cacctgattg
     3421 cccgacatta tcgcgagccc atttataccc atataaatca gcatccatgt tggaatttaa
     3481 tcgcggcttc gagcaagacg tttcccgttg aatatggctc ataacacccc ttgtattact
     3541 gtttatgtaa gcagacagtt ttattgttca tgatgatata tttttatctt gtgcaatgta
     3601 acatcagaga ttttgagaca caacgtggct ttgttgaata aatcgaactt ttgctgagtt
     3661 gaaggatcag atcacgcatc ttcccgacaa cgcagaccgt tccgtggcaa agcaaaagtt
     3721 caaaatcacc aactggtcca cctacaacaa agctctcatc aaccgtggct ccctcacttt
     3781 ctggctggat gatggggcga ttcaggcctg gtatgagtca gcaacacctt cttcacgagg
     3841 cagacctctc gacggagttc cactgagcgt cagaccccgt agaaaagatc aaaggatctt
     3901 cttgagatcc tttttttctg cgcgtaatct gctgcttgca aacaaaaaaa ccaccgctac
     3961 cagcggtggt ttgtttgccg gatcaagagc taccaactct ttttccgaag gtaactggct
     4021 tcagcagagc gcagatacca aatactgttc ttctagtgta gccgtagtta ggccaccact
     4081 tcaagaactc tgtagcaccg cctacatacc tcgctctgct aatcctgtta ccagtggctg
     4141 ctgccagtgg cgataagtcg tgtcttaccg ggttggactc aagacgatag ttaccggata
     4201 aggcgcagcg gtcgggctga acggggggtt cgtgcacaca gcccagcttg gagcgaacga
     4261 cctacaccga actgagatac ctacagcgtg agctatgaga aagcgccacg cttcccgaag
     4321 ggagaaaggc ggacaggtat ccggtaagcg gcagggtcgg aacaggagag cgcacgaggg
     4381 agcttccagg gggaaacgcc tggtatcttt atagtcctgt cgggtttcgc cacctctgac
     4441 ttgagcgtcg atttttgtga tgctcgtcag gggggcggag cctatggaaa aacgccagca
     4501 acgcggcctt tttacggttc ctggcctttt gctggccttt tgctcacatg ttctttcctg
     4561 cgttatcccc tgattctgtg gataaccgta ttaccgcctt tgagtgagct gataccgctc
     4621 gccgcagccg aacgaccgag cgcagcgagt cagtgagcga ggaagcggaa gaagctcgca
     4681 cattcagcag cgtttttcag cgcgttttcg atcaacgttt caatgttggt atcaacacca
     4741 ggtttaactt tgaacttatc ggcactgacg gttactgatt ttgaactttt gctttgccac
     4801 ggaacggtct gcgttgtcgg gaagatgcgt gatctgatcc ttcaactcag caaaagttcc
     4861 caatacgcaa accgcctctc cccgcgcgtt ggccgattca ttaatgcagc tggcacgaca
     4921 ggtttcccga ctggaaagcg ggcagtgagc gcaacgcaat taatgtgagt tagctcactc
     4981 attaggcacc ccaggcttta cactttatgc ttccggctcg tatgttgtgt ggaattgtga
     5041 gcggataaca atttcacaca ggaaacagct atgaccatga ttacgccaag cttgcatgcc
     5101 tgcaggtcga ctctagagga tccccgggta ccgagctcga attagcttgc atgcctgcag
     5161 gtcaattccc tggcattatg cccagtacat gaccttatgg gactttccta cttggcagta
     5221 catctacgta ttagtcatcg ctattaccat ggtgatgcgg ttttggcagt acatcaatgg
     5281 gcgtggatag cggtttgact cacggggatt tcaagtctcc accccattga cgtcaatggg
     5341 agtttgtttt ggcaccaaaa tcaacgggac tttccaaaat gtcgtaacaa ctccgcccca
     5401 ttgacgcaaa tgggcggtag gcgtgtacgg tgggaggtct atataagcag agctcgttta
     5461 gtgaaccgtc agatcgcctg gagacgccat ccacgctgtt ttgacctcca taggagacac
     5521 cgggaccgat ccagcctggg gatcccgacc atggcttcgt acccctgcca tcaacacgcg
     5581 tctgcgttcg accaggctgc gcgttctcgc ggccatagca accgacgtac ggcgttgcgc
     5641 cctcgccggc agcaagaagc cacggaagtc cgcctggagc agaaaatgcc cacgctactg
     5701 cgggtttata tagacggtcc tcacgggatg gggaaaacca ccaccacgca actgctggtg
     5761 gccctgggtt cgcgcgacga tatcgtctac gtacccgagc cgatgactta ctggcaggtg
     5821 ctgggggctt ccgagacaat cgcgaacatc tacaccacac aacaccgcct cgaccagggt
     5881 gagatatcgg ccggggacgc ggcggtggta atgacaagcg cccagataac aatgggcatg
     5941 ccttatgccg tgaccgacgc cgttctggct cctcatatcg ggggggaggc tgggagctca
     6001 catgccccgc ccccggccct caccctcatc ttcgaccgcc atcccatcgc cgccctcctg
     6061 tgctacccgg ccgcgcgata ccttatgggc agcatgaccc cccaggccgt gctggcgttc
     6121 gtggccctca tcccgccgac cttgcccggc acaaacatcg tgttgggggc ccttccggag
     6181 gacagacaca tcgaccgcct ggccaaacgc cagcgccccg gcgagcggct tgacctggct
     6241 atgctggccg cgattcgccg cgtttacggg ctgcttgcca atacggtgcg gtatctgcag
     6301 ggcggcgggt cgtggcggga ggattgggga cagctttcgg ggacggccgt gccgccccag
     6361 ggtgccgagc cccagagcaa cgcgggccca cgaccccata tcggggacac gttatttacc
     6421 ctgtttcggg cccccgagtt gctggccccc aacggcgacc tgtacaacgt gtttgcctgg
     6481 gccttggacg tcttggccaa acgcctccgt cccatgcacg tctttatcct ggattacgac
     6541 caatcgcccg ccggctgccg ggacgccctg ctgcaactta cctccgggat ggtccagacc
     6601 cacgtcacca cccccggctc cataccgacg atctgcgacc tggcgcgcac gtttgcccgg
     6661 gagatggggg aggctaactg aggatcccac gtcactattg tatactctat attatactct
     6721 atgttatact ctgtaatcct actcaataaa cgtgtcacgc ctgtgaaacc gtactaagtc
     6781 tcccgtgtat tcttatcacc atcaggtgac atcctcgccc aggctgtcaa tcatgccggt
     6841 atcgattcca gtagcaccgg ccccacgctg acaacccact cttgcagcgt tagcagcgcc
     6901 cctcttaaca agccgacccc caccagcgtc gcggttacta acactcctct ccccgacctg
     6961 cagcccagct
//
